>Addgene plasmid #106006 | Opto-GPR18 | depositor partial sequence | sequence record 200769 | Opto-GPR18
ATGAAAACGATCATCGCCCTGAGCTACATCTTCTGCCTGGTATTCGCCATGTACACCGATATAGAGATGA
ACAGGCTGGGAAAGGATAGCCTCATGAACGGGACCGAGGGCCCAAACTTCTACGTGCCTTTCTCCAACAA
GACGGGCGTGGTGCGCAGCCCCTTCGAGGCCCCGCAGTACTACCTGGCGGAGCCATGGCAGTTCTCCATG
CTGGCCGCCTACATGTTCCTGCTGATCATGCTTGGCTTCCCCATCAACTTCCTCACGCTGTACGTCTTTA
GTTGTACCACCAAGAAGAGAACCACGCTCAACTACATCCTGCTCAACCTGGCCGTGGCCGACCTCTTCAT
GGTGTTCGGGGGCTTCACCACCACCCTCTACACCTCTCTGCACGGGTACTTCGTCTTTGGGCCCACGGGC
TGCAACCTGGAGGGCTTCTTTGCCACCTTGGGCGGTGAAATTGCACTGTGGTCCTTGGTGGTCCTGGCCA
TCGAGCGGTACGTGGTGGTGGTACAGCCGAAGTACGCCAAAGAACTTAAAAACACGTGCAAAGCCATCAT
GGGCGTCGCCTTCACCTGGGTCATGGCTCTGGCCTGTGCCGCGCCCCCCCTCGTCGGCTGGTCCAGGTAC
ATCCCGGAGGGCATGCAGTGCTCGTGCGGGATTGACTACTACACGCCCCACGAGGAAACCAACAATGAGT
CGTTCGTCATCTACATGTTCGTGGTCCACTTCATCATCCCCCTGATTGTCATATTCTTCTGCTACGGAGT
CATTATTCATAATCTCCTTCACGGCAGGACGTCTAAGCTGAAACCCAAAGTCAAGGAGAAGTCCATACGC
ATGGTGATCATCATGGTCATCGCTTTCCTAATCTGCTGGCTGCCCTACGCTGGGGTGGCGTTCTACATCT
TCACCCATCAGGGCTCTGACTTTGGCCCCATCTTCATGACCATCCCGGCTTTCTTTGCCAAGACTTCTGC
CGTCTACAACCCCGTCATCTACATCATGATGAACAAGCAGTTCCGCGCTCGAGTCATTAGTGTCATGCTA
TACCGTAATTACCTTCGAAGCATGCGCAGAAAAAGTTTCCGATCTGGTAGTCTACGGTCACTAAGCAATA
TAAACAGTGAAATGTTAACAGAAACCAGCCAAGTGGCGCCTGCCTAA
