[The description below was written by a language model from this plasmid's Addgene catalogue record.]
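Description:
Opto-GPR18 is a mammalian expression plasmid built on the Invitrogen pcDNA3.1(-) backbone (about 5.4 kb without insert). It is propagated in E. coli as a high-copy plasmid under ampicillin selection, and it carries a neomycin resistance marker that allows G418 selection of stably transfected mammalian cells. No feature table is provided with the record, so details of backbone elements beyond those listed in the catalogue fields are not documented here.

The payload is a roughly 1.2 kb open reading frame encoding a chimeric G-protein coupled receptor that combines bovine rhodopsin with human GPR18, a Class A orphan receptor. The record does not state exactly which segments come from each parent. In chimeras of this general type, the light-sensing portions of rhodopsin are typically joined to intracellular regions of the target receptor, so that illumination rather than a chemical ligand triggers the target receptor's downstream signalling. Expression is driven by the strong constitutive CMV promoter. The protein carries an N-terminal VSV-G epitope tag and a C-terminal rhodopsin 1D4 epitope, both of which can serve for antibody-based detection, for example to assess expression and localisation.

The construct belongs to a set of light-activated orphan GPCR chimeras and is intended for expressing the receptor in cultured mammalian cells to probe GPR18 signalling optically, which is useful where the natural ligand is unknown or uncertain. The depositor notes that the insert was assembled by two-step restriction cloning and that the 5′ and 3′ junction sites cannot be reused for subcloning.
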