Addgene plasmid #106006: Opto-GPR18
Purpose: Expression of a chimeric G-protein coupled receptor (Rhodopsin-GPR18; Opto-GPR18; A8)
Depositing lab: Harald Janovjak. Publication: Optical functionalization of human Class A orphan G-protein-coupled receptors. Morri M, Sanchez-Romero I, Tichy AM, Kainrath S, Gerrard EJ, Hirschfeld PP, Schwarz J, Janovjak H. Nat Commun. 2018 May 16;9(1):1950. doi: 10.1038/s41467-018-04342-1. PubMed 29769519.
Backbone
  Vector backbone: pcDNA3.1-
  Backbone manufacturer: Invitrogen
  Backbone size w/o insert (bp): 5427
  Vector type: Mammalian Expression
  Selectable markers: Neomycin (select with G418)
Growth in bacteria
  Bacterial resistance: Ampicillin, 100 μg/mL
  Growth temperature: 37°C
  Growth strain: DH5alpha
  Copy number: High Copy
Gene/Insert
  Gene/Insert name: Opto-GPR18
  Species: H. sapiens (human), B. taurus (bovine)
  Insert size (bp): 1167
  Mutation: Chimeric receptor protein
  Entrez Gene: GPR18
  Promoter: CMV
  Tag / fusion protein: VSV-G (N terminal on insert); Rhodopsin-1D4 (C terminal on insert)
  Cloning method: Restriction Enzyme; 5′ cloning site unknown (unknown if destroyed); 3′ cloning site unknown (unknown if destroyed)
  Sequencing primers: 5′ CMV_F (CGCAAATGGGCGGTAGGCGTG); 3′ pcDNA_R (CAACAGATGGCTGGCAAC)
Terms and licenses: Academic/Nonprofit Terms; Industry Terms: Not Available to Industry
Depositor comments: two step cloning; 5' and 3' sites cannot be used for (sub)cloning
How to cite: Opto-GPR18 was a gift from Harald Janovjak (Addgene plasmid # 106006 ; http://n2t.net/addgene:106006 ; RRID:Addgene_106006)
