LOCUS       Exported 6536 bp ds-DNA circular SYN 13-MAY-2021
DEFINITION  Expression of a chimeric G-protein coupled receptor
            (Rhodopsin-GPR18; Opto-GPR18; A8).
ACCESSION   .
VERSION     .
KEYWORDS    Opto-GPR18
SOURCE      synthetic DNA construct
  ORGANISM  synthetic DNA construct
REFERENCE   1 (bases 1 to 6536)
  AUTHORS   Morri M, Sanchez-Romero I, Tichy AM, Kainrath S, Gerrard EJ,
            Hirschfeld PP, Schwarz J, Janovjak H
  TITLE     Optical functionalization of human Class A orphan G-protein-coupled
            receptors.
  JOURNAL   Nat Commun. 2018 May 16;9(1):1950. doi: 10.1038/s41467-018-04342-1.
  PUBMED    29769519
REFERENCE   2 (bases 1 to 6536)
  AUTHORS   .
  TITLE     Direct Submission
  JOURNAL   Exported May 13, 2021 from SnapGene Server 1.1.58
            http://www.snapgene.com
FEATURES             Location/Qualifiers
     source          1..6536
                     /organism="synthetic DNA construct"
                     /mol_type="other DNA"
     primer_bind     complement(46..65)
                     /label=pRS-marker
                     /note="pRS vectors, use to sequence yeast selectable
                     marker"
     enhancer        237..616
                     /label=CMV enhancer
                     /note="human cytomegalovirus immediate early enhancer"
     promoter        617..820
                     /label=CMV promoter
                     /note="human cytomegalovirus (CMV) immediate early
                     promoter"
     primer_bind     771..791
                     /label=CMV-F
                     /note="Human CMV immediate early promoter, forward primer"
     primer_bind     865..884
                     /label=T7
                     /note="T7 promoter, forward primer"
     promoter        865..883
                     /label=T7 promoter
                     /note="promoter for bacteriophage T7 RNA polymerase"
     CDS             976..1008
                     /codon_start=1
                     /product="epitope tag from vesicular stomatitis virus G
                     protein"
                     /label=VSV-G tag
                     /translation="YTDIEMNRLGK"
     CDS             1033..1071
                     /codon_start=1
                     /product="segment of bovine rhodopsin containing a signal
                     for N-linked glycosylation (Favaloro et al., 2008)"
                     /label=opsin tag
                     /note="The asparagine in the NKT tripeptide will be
                     glycosylated if this sequence is exposed to the ER lumen."
                     /translation="GPNFYVPFSNKTG"
     primer_bind     complement(2129..2146)
                     /label=BGH-rev
                     /note="Bovine growth hormone terminator, reverse primer.
                     Also called BGH reverse"
     polyA_signal    2135..2359
                     /label=bGH poly(A) signal
                     /note="bovine growth hormone polyadenylation signal"
     rep_origin      2405..2833
                     /direction=RIGHT
                     /label=f1 ori
                     /note="f1 bacteriophage origin of replication; arrow
                     indicates direction of (+) strand synthesis"
     primer_bind     complement(2492..2511)
                     /label=F1ori-R
                     /note="F1 origin, reverse primer"
     primer_bind     2702..2723
                     /label=F1ori-F
                     /note="F1 origin, forward primer"
     primer_bind     complement(2842..2862)
                     /label=pBABE 3'
                     /note="SV40 enhancer, reverse primer for pBABE vectors"
     promoter        2847..3176
                     /label=SV40 promoter
                     /note="SV40 enhancer and early promoter"
     rep_origin      3027..3162
                     /label=SV40 ori
                     /note="SV40 origin of replication"
     primer_bind     3089..3108
                     /label=SV40pro-F
                     /note="SV40 promoter/origin, forward primer"
     CDS             3243..4037
                     /codon_start=1
                     /gene="aph(3')-II (or nptII)"
                     /product="aminoglycoside phosphotransferase from Tn5"
                     /label=NeoR/KanR
                     /note="confers resistance to neomycin, kanamycin, and G418
                     (Geneticin(R))"
                     /translation="MIEQDGLHAGSPAAWVERLFGYDWAQQTIGCSDAAVFRLSAQGRP
                     VLFVKTDLSGALNELQDEAARLSWLATTGVPCAAVLDVVTEAGRDWLLLGEVPGQDLLS
                     SHLAPAEKVSIMADAMRRLHTLDPATCPFDHQAKHRIERARTRMEAGLVDQDDLDEEHQ
                     GLAPAELFARLKARMPDGEDLVVTHGDACLPNIMVENGRFSGFIDCGRLGVADRYQDIA
                     LATRDIAEELGGEWADRFLVLYGIAAPDSQRIAFYRLLDEFF"
     primer_bind     complement(3297..3316)
                     /label=Neo-R
                     /note="Neomycin resistance gene, reverse primer"
     primer_bind     3907..3926
                     /label=Neo-F
                     /note="Neomycin resistance gene, forward primer"
     polyA_signal    4211..4332
                     /label=SV40 poly(A) signal
                     /note="SV40 polyadenylation signal"
     primer_bind     complement(4248..4267)
                     /label=SV40pA-R
                     /note="SV40 polyA, reverse primer"
     primer_bind     4302..4321
                     /label=EBV-rev
                     /note="SV40 polyA terminator, reverse primer"
     primer_bind     complement(4381..4397)
                     /label=M13 rev
                     /note="common sequencing primer, one of multiple similar
                     variants"
     primer_bind     complement(4381..4397)
                     /label=M13 Reverse
                     /note="In lacZ gene. Also called M13-rev"
     primer_bind     complement(4394..4416)
                     /label=M13/pUC Reverse
                     /note="In lacZ gene"
     protein_bind    4405..4421
                     /label=lac operator
                     /bound_moiety="lac repressor encoded by lacI"
                     /note="The lac repressor binds to the lac operator to
                     inhibit transcription in E. coli. This inhibition can be
                     relieved by adding lactose or
                     isopropyl-beta-D-thiogalactopyranoside (IPTG)."
     promoter        complement(4429..4459)
                     /label=lac promoter
                     /note="promoter for the E. coli lac operon"
     protein_bind    4474..4495
                     /label=CAP binding site
                     /bound_moiety="E. coli catabolite activator protein"
                     /note="CAP binding activates transcription in the presence
                     of cAMP."
     primer_bind     complement(4612..4629)
                     /label=L4440
                     /note="L4440 vector, forward primer"
     rep_origin      complement(4783..5371)
                     /direction=LEFT
                     /label=ori
                     /note="high-copy-number ColE1/pMB1/pBR322/pUC origin of
                     replication"
     primer_bind     complement(4863..4882)
                     /label=pBR322ori-F
                     /note="pBR322 origin, forward primer"
     CDS             complement(5542..6402)
                     /codon_start=1
                     /gene="bla"
                     /product="beta-lactamase"
                     /label=AmpR
                     /note="confers resistance to ampicillin, carbenicillin, and
                     related antibiotics"
                     /translation="MSIQHFRVALIPFFAAFCLPVFAHPETLVKVKDAEDQLGARVGYI
                     ELDLNSGKILESFRPEERFPMMSTFKVLLCGAVLSRIDAGQEQLGRRIHYSQNDLVEYS
                     PVTEKHLTDGMTVRELCSAAITMSDNTAANLLLTTIGGPKELTAFLHNMGDHVTRLDRW
                     EPELNEAIPNDERDTTMPVAMATTLRKLLTGELLTLASRQQLIDWMEADKVAGPLLRSA
                     LPAGWFIADKSGAGERGSRGIIAALGPDGKPSRIVVIYTTGSQATMDERNRQIAEIGAS
                     LIKHW"
     primer_bind     6165..6184
                     /label=Amp-R
                     /note="Ampicillin resistance gene, reverse primer"
     promoter        complement(6403..6507)
                     /gene="bla"
                     /label=AmpR promoter
ORIGIN
        1 tcgacggatc gggagatctc ccgatcccct atggtgcact ctcagtacaa tctgctctga
       61 tgccgcatag ttaagccagt atctgctccc tgcttgtgtg ttggaggtcg ctgagtagtg
      121 cgcgagcaaa atttaagcta caacaaggca aggcttgacc gacaattgca tgaagaatct
      181 gcttagggtt aggcgttttg cgctgcttcg cgatgtacgg gccagatata cgcgttgaca
      241 ttgattattg actagttatt aatagtaatc aattacgggg tcattagttc atagcccata
      301 tatggagttc cgcgttacat aacttacggt aaatggcccg cctggctgac cgcccaacga
      361 cccccgccca ttgacgtcaa taatgacgta tgttcccata gtaacgccaa tagggacttt
      421 ccattgacgt caatgggtgg agtatttacg gtaaactgcc cacttggcag tacatcaagt
      481 gtatcatatg ccaagtacgc cccctattga cgtcaatgac ggtaaatggc ccgcctggca
      541 ttatgcccag tacatgacct tatgggactt tcctacttgg cagtacatct acgtattagt
      601 catcgctatt accatggtga tgcggttttg gcagtacatc aatgggcgtg gatagcggtt
      661 tgactcacgg ggatttccaa gtctccaccc cattgacgtc aatgggagtt tgttttggca
      721 ccaaaatcaa cgggactttc caaaatgtcg taacaactcc gccccattga cgcaaatggg
      781 cggtaggcgt gtacggtggg aggtctatat aagcagagct ctctggctaa ctagagaacc
      841 cactgcttac tggcttatcg aaattaatac gactcactat agggagaccc aagctggcta
      901 gcgtttaaac ttaagcttgc caccatgaaa acgatcatcg ccctgagcta catcttctgc
      961 ctggtattcg ccatgtacac cgatatagag atgaacaggc tgggaaagga tagcctcatg
     1021 aacgggaccg agggcccaaa cttctacgtg cctttctcca acaagacggg cgtggtgcgc
     1081 agccccttcg aggccccgca gtactacctg gcggagccat ggcagttctc catgctggcc
     1141 gcctacatgt tcctgctgat catgcttggc ttccccatca acttcctcac gctgtacgtc
     1201 tttagttgta ccaccaagaa gagaaccacg ctcaactaca tcctgctcaa cctggccgtg
     1261 gccgacctct tcatggtgtt cgggggcttc accaccaccc tctacacctc tctgcacggg
     1321 tacttcgtct ttgggcccac gggctgcaac ctggagggct tctttgccac cttgggcggt
     1381 gaaattgcac tgtggtcctt ggtggtcctg gccatcgagc ggtacgtggt ggtggtacag
     1441 ccgaagtacg ccaaagaact taaaaacacg tgcaaagcca tcatgggcgt cgccttcacc
     1501 tgggtcatgg ctctggcctg tgccgcgccc cccctcgtcg gctggtccag gtacatcccg
     1561 gagggcatgc agtgctcgtg cgggattgac tactacacgc cccacgagga aaccaacaat
     1621 gagtcgttcg tcatctacat gttcgtggtc cacttcatca tccccctgat tgtcatattc
     1681 ttctgctacg gagtcattat tcataatctc cttcacggca ggacgtctaa gctgaaaccc
     1741 aaagtcaagg agaagtccat acgcatggtg atcatcatgg tcatcgcttt cctaatctgc
     1801 tggctgccct acgctggggt ggcgttctac atcttcaccc atcagggctc tgactttggc
     1861 cccatcttca tgaccatccc ggctttcttt gccaagactt ctgccgtcta caaccccgtc
     1921 atctacatca tgatgaacaa gcagttccgc gctcgagtca ttagtgtcat gctataccgt
     1981 aattaccttc gaagcatgcg cagaaaaagt ttccgatctg gtagtctacg gtcactaagc
     2041 aatataaaca gtgaaatgtt aacagaaacc agccaagtgg cgcctgccta actcgagtct
     2101 agagggcccg tttaaacccg ctgatcagcc tcgactgtgc cttctagttg ccagccatct
     2161 gttgtttgcc cctcccccgt gccttccttg accctggaag gtgccactcc cactgtcctt
     2221 tcctaataaa atgaggaaat tgcatcgcat tgtctgagta ggtgtcattc tattctgggg
     2281 ggtggggtgg ggcaggacag caagggggag gattgggaag acaatagcag gcatgctggg
     2341 gatgcggtgg gctctatggc ttctgaggcg gaaagaacca gctggggctc tagggggtat
     2401 ccccnnnnnn nnnnnnnnnn nnnnnnnnnn nnnnnnnnnn nnnnnnnnnn nnnnnnnnnn
     2461 nnnnnnnnnn nnnnnnnnnn nnnnnnnnnn nnnnnnnnnn nnnnnnnnnn nnnnnnnnnn
     2521 nnnnnnnncn nnnnnnnnnn nnnnnnnnnn nnnnnnnnnn nnnnnnnnnn nnnnnnnnnn
     2581 nnnnnnnnnn nnnnnnnnnn nnnnnnnnnn nnnnnnnnnn annnnnnnnn nnnnnnnnnn
     2641 nnnnnnnnnn nnnnnnnnnn nnnnnnnnnn cctttgacgt tggagtccac gttctttaat
     2701 agtggactct tgttccaaac tggaacaaca ctcaacccta tctcggtcta ttcttttgat
     2761 ttataaggga ttttgccgat ttcggcctat tggttaaaaa atgagctgat ttaacaaaaa
     2821 tttaacgcga attaattctg tggaatgtgt gtcagttagg gtgtggaaag tccccaggct
     2881 ccccagcagg cagaagtatg caaagcatgc atctcaatta gtcagcaacc aggtgtggaa
     2941 agtccccagg ctccccagca ggcagaagta tgcaaagcat gcatctcaat tagtcagcaa
     3001 ccatagtccc gcccctaact ccgcccatcc cgcccctaac tccgcccagt tccgcccatt
     3061 ctccgcccca tggctgacta atttttttta tttatgcaga ggccgaggcc gcctctgcct
     3121 ctgagctatt ccagaagtag tgaggaggct tttttggagg cctaggcttt tgcaaaaagc
     3181 tcccgggagc ttgtatatcc attttcggat ctgatcaaga gacaggatga ggatcgtttc
     3241 gcatgattga acaagatgga ttgcacgcag gttctccggc cgcttgggtg gagaggctat
     3301 tcggctatga ctgggcacaa cagacaatcg gctgctctga tgccgccgtg ttccggctgt
     3361 cagcgcaggg gcgcccggtt ctttttgtca agaccgacct gtccggtgcc ctgaatgaac
     3421 tgcaggacga ggcagcgcgg ctatcgtggc tggccacgac gggcgttcct tgcgcagctg
     3481 tgctcgacgt tgtcactgaa gcgggaaggg actggctgct attgggcgaa gtgccggggc
     3541 aggatctcct gtcatctcac cttgctcctg ccgagaaagt atccatcatg gctgatgcaa
     3601 tgcggcggct gcatacgctt gatccggcta cctgcccatt cgaccaccaa gcgaaacatc
     3661 gcatcgagcg agcacgtact cggatggaag ccggtcttgt cgatcaggat gatctggacg
     3721 aagagcatca ggggctcgcg ccagccgaac tgttcgccag gctcaaggcg cgcatgcccg
     3781 acggcgagga tctcgtcgtg acccatggcg atgcctgctt gccgaatatc atggtggaaa
     3841 atggccgctt ttctggattc atcgactgtg gccggctggg tgtggcggac cgctatcagg
     3901 acatagcgtt ggctacccgt gatattgctg aagagcttgg cggcgaatgg gctgaccgct
     3961 tcctcgtgct ttacggtatc gccgctcccg attcgcagcg catcgccttc tatcgccttc
     4021 ttgacgagtt cttctgagcg ggactctggg gttcgaaatg accgaccaag cgacgcccaa
     4081 cctgccatca cgagatttcg attccaccgc cgccttctat gaaaggttgg gcttcggaat
     4141 cgttttccgg gacgccggct ggatgatcct ccagcgcggg gatctcatgc tggagttctt
     4201 cgcccacccc aacttgttta ttgcagctta taatggttac aaataaagca atagcatcac
     4261 aaatttcaca aataaagcat ttttttcact gcattctagt tgtggtttgt ccaaactcat
     4321 caatgtatct tatcatgtct gtataccgtc gacctctagc tagagcttgg cgtaatcatg
     4381 gtcatagctg tttcctgtgt gaaattgtta tccgctcaca attccacaca acatacgagc
     4441 cggaagcata aagtgtaaag cctggggtgc ctaatgagtg agctaactca cattaattgc
     4501 gttgcgctca ctgcccgctt tccagtcggg aaacctgtcg tgccagctgc attaatgaat
     4561 cggccaacgc gcggggagag gcggtttgcg tattgggcgc tcttccgctt cctcgctcac
     4621 tgactcgctg cgctcggtcg ttcggctgcg gcgagcggta tcagctcact caaaggcggt
     4681 aatacggtta tccacagaat caggggataa cgcaggaaag aacatgtgag caaaaggcca
     4741 gcaaaaggcc aggaaccgta aaaaggccgc gttgctggcg tttttccata ggctccgccc
     4801 ccctgacgag catcacaaaa atcgacgctc aagtcagagg tggcgaaacc cgacaggact
     4861 ataaagatac caggcgtttc cccctggaag ctccctcgtg cgctctcctg ttccgaccct
     4921 gccgcttacc ggatacctgt ccgcctttct cccttcggga agcgtggcgc tttctcatag
     4981 ctcacgctgt aggtatctca gttcggtgta ggtcgttcgc tccaagctgg gctgtgtgca
     5041 cgaacccccc gttcagcccg accgctgcgc cttatccggt aactatcgtc ttgagtccaa
     5101 cccggtaaga cacgacttat cgccactggc agcagccact ggtaacagga ttagcagagc
     5161 gaggtatgta ggcggtgcta cagagttctt gaagtggtgg cctaactacg gctacactag
     5221 aagaacagta tttggtatct gcgctctgct gaagccagtt accttcggaa aaagagttgg
     5281 tagctcttga tccggcaaac aaaccaccgc tggtagcggt ggtttttttg tttgcaagca
     5341 gcagattacg cgcagaaaaa aaggatctca agaagatcct ttgatctttt ctacggggtc
     5401 tgacgctcag tggaacgaaa actcacgtta agggattttg gtcatgagat tatcaaaaag
     5461 gatcttcacc tagatccttt taaattaaaa atgaagtttt aaatcaatct aaagtatata
     5521 tgagtaaact tggtctgaca gttaccaatg cttaatcagt gaggcaccta tctcagcgat
     5581 ctgtctattt cgttcatcca tagttgcctg actccccgtc gtgtagataa ctacgatacg
     5641 ggagggctta ccatctggcc ccagtgctgc aatgataccg cgagacccac gctcaccggc
     5701 tccagattta tcagcaataa accagccagc cggaagggcc gagcgcagaa gtggtcctgc
     5761 aactttatcc gcctccatcc agtctattaa ttgttgccgg gaagctagag taagtagttc
     5821 gccagttaat agtttgcgca acgttgttgc cattgctaca ggcatcgtgg tgtcacgctc
     5881 gtcgtttggt atggcttcat tcagctccgg ttcccaacga tcaaggcgag ttacatgatc
     5941 ccccatgttg tgcaaaaaag cggttagctc cttcggtcct ccgatcgttg tcagaagtaa
     6001 gttggccgca gtgttatcac tcatggttat ggcagcactg cataattctc ttactgtcat
     6061 gccatccgta agatgctttt ctgtgactgg tgagtactca accaagtcat tctgagaata
     6121 gtgtatgcgg cgaccgagtt gctcttgccc ggcgtcaata cgggataata ccgcgccaca
     6181 tagcagaact ttaaaagtgc tcatcattgg aaaacgttct tcggggcgaa aactctcaag
     6241 gatcttaccg ctgttgagat ccagttcgat gtaacccact cgtgcaccca actgatcttc
     6301 agcatctttt actttcacca gcgtttctgg gtgagcaaaa acaggaaggc aaaatgccgc
     6361 aaaaaaggga ataagggcga cacggaaatg ttgaatactc atactcttcc tttttcaata
     6421 ttattgaagc atttatcagg gttattgtct catgagcgga tacatatttg aatgtattta
     6481 gaaaaataaa caaatagggg ttccgcgcac atttccccga aaagtgccac ctgacg
//
